>Addgene plasmid #164681 | pBI-CMV1-mir144[909 nt]~451-CMV2-mir1 | addgene full sequence | sequence record 328516 | Addgene NGS Result
AGTTCCGCGTTACATAACTTACGGTAAATGGCCCGCCTGGCTGACCGCCCAACGACCCCCGCCCATTGAC
GTCAATAATGACGTATGTTCCCATAGTAACGCCAATAGGGACTTTCCATTGACGTCAATGGGTGGAGTAT
TTACGGTAAACTGCCCACTTGGCAGTACATCAAGTGTATCATATGCCAAGTACGCCCCCTATTGACGTCA
ATGACGGTAAATGGCCCGCCTGGCATTATGCCCAGTACATGACCTTATGGGACTTTCCTACTTGGCAGTA
CATCTACGTATTAGTCATCGCTATTACCATGGTGATGCGGTTTTGGCAGTACATCAATGGGCGTGGATAG
CGGTTTGACTCACGGGGATTTCCAAGTCTCCACCCCATTGACGTCAATGGGAGTTTGTTTTGGCACCAAA
ATCAACGGGACTTTCCAAAATGTCGTAACAACTCCGCCCCATTGACGCAAATGGGCGGTAGGCGTGTACG
GTGGGAGGTCTATATAAGCAGAGCTGGTTTAGTGAACCGTCAGATCCGCTAGGGATCCTCTAGTCAGCTG
ACGCGTGCTAGCGCGGCCGCGTTCTGCCCCCAGCCCCTCACAGTGCTTTTCAAGCCATGCTTCCTGTGCC
CCCAGTGGGGCCCTGGCTGGGATATCATCATATACTGTAAGTTTGCGATGAGACACTACAGTATAGATGA
TGTACTAGTCCGGGCACCCCCAGCTCTGGAGCCTGACAAGGAGGACAGGAGAGATGCTGCAAGCCCAAGG
GTACCCTGGAAGATGGAACCGCTGGAGAGCAACTGCATAAGGCTATGAAGAGATACGCCCTGGTTCCTGG
AACAATTGCTTTTACAGATGCACATATCGAGGTGGACATCACTTACGCTGAGTACTTCGAAATGTCCGTT
CGGTTGGCAGAAGCTATGAAACGATATGGGCTGAATACAAATCACAGAATCGTCGTATGCAGTGAAAACT
CTCTTCAATTCTTTATGCCGGTGTTGGGCGCGTTATTTATCGGAGTTGCAGTTGCGCCCGCGAACGACAT
TTATAATGAACGTGAATTGCTCAACAGTATGGGCATTTCGCAGCCTACCGTGGTGTTCGTTTCCAAAAAG
GGGTTGCAAAAAATTTTGAACGTGCAAAAAAAGCTCCCAATCATCCAAAAAATTATTATCATGGATTCTA
AAACGGATTACCAGGGATTTCAGTCGATGTACACGTTCGTCACATCTCATCTACCTCCCGGTTTTAATGA
ATACGATTTTGTGCCAGAGTCCTTCGATAGGGACAAGACAATTGCACTGATCATGAACTCCTCTGGATCT
ACTGGTCTGCCTAAAGGTGTCGCCCTGCCTCATAGAACTGCCTGCGTGAGATTCTCGCATGCCAGAGATC
CTATTTTTGGCAATCAAATCATTCCGGATACTGCGATTTTAAGTGTTGTTCCATTCCATCACGGTTTTGG
AATGTTTACTACACTCGGATATTTGATATGTGGATTTCGAGTCGTCTTAATGTATAGATTTGAAGAAGAG
CTGTTTCTGAGGAGCCTTCAGGATTACAAGATTCACCTGCAGGAAGCTCTCTGCTCAGCCTGTCACAACC
TACTGACTGCCAGGGCACTTGGGAATGGCAAGGAAACCGTTACCATTACTGAGTTTAGTAATGGTAATGG
TTCTCTTGCTATACCCAGAAAACGTGCCAGGAAGAGAACTCAGGACCCTGAAGCAGACTACTGGAAGGGA
GACTCCAAAGCTTGTCGACGATATCTCCAGAGGATCATAATCAGCCATACCACATTTGTAGAGGTTTTAC
TTGCTTTAAAAAACCTCCCACACCTCCCCCTGAACCTGAAACATAAAATGAATGCAATTGTTGTTGTTAA
CTTGTTTATTGCAGCTTATAATGGTTACAAATAAAGCAATAGCATCACAAATTTCACAAATAAAGCATTT
TTTTCACTGCCCCGAGCTTCCTCGCTCACTGACTCGCTGCGCTCGGTCGTTCGGCTGCGGCGAGCGGTAT
CAGCTCACTCAAAGGCGGTAATACGGTTATCCACAGAATCAGGGGATAACGCAGGAAAGAACATGTGAGC
AAAAGGCCAGCAAAAGGCCAGGAACCGTAAAAAGGCCGCGTTGCTGGCGTTTTTCCATAGGCTCCGCCCC
CCTGACGAGCATCACAAAAATCGACGCTCAAGTCAGAGGTGGCGAAACCCGACAGGACTATAAAGATACC
AGGCGTTTCCCCCTGGAAGCTCCCTCGTGCGCTCTCCTGTTCCGACCCTGCCGCTTACCGGATACCTGTC
CGCCTTTCTCCCTTCGGGAAGCGTGGCGCTTTCTCATAGCTCACGCTGTAGGTATCTCAGTTCGGTGTAG
GTCGTTCGCTCCAAGCTGGGCTGTGTGCACGAACCCCCCGTTCAGCCCGACCGCTGCGCCTTATCCGGTA
ACTATCGTCTTGAGTCCAACCCGGTAAGACACGACTTATCGCCACTGGCAGCAGCCACTGGTAACAGGAT
TAGCAGAGCGAGGTATGTAGGCGGTGCTACAGAGTTCTTGAAGTGGTGGCCTAACTACGGCTACACTAGA
AGAACAGTATTTGGTATCTGCGCTCTGCTGAAGCCAGTTACCTTCGGAAAAAGAGTTGGTAGCTCTTGAT
CCGGCAAACAAACCACCGCTGGTAGCGGTGGTTTTTTTGTTTGCAAGCAGCAGATTACGCGCAGAAAAAA
AGGATCTCAAGAAGATCCTTTGATCTTTTCTACGGGGTCTGACGCTCAGTGGAACGAAAACTCACGTTAA
GGGATTTTGGTCATGAGATTATCAAAAAGGATCTTCACCTAGATCCTTTTAAATTAAAAATGAAGTTTTA
AATCAATCTAAAGTATATATGAGTAAACTTGGTCTGACAGTTACCAATGCTTAATCAGTGAGGCACCTAT
CTCAGCGATCTGTCTATTTCGTTCATCCATAGTTGCCTGACTCCCCGTCGTGTAGATAACTACGATACGG
GAGGGCTTACCATCTGGCCCCAGTGCTGCAATGATACCGCGAGACCCACGCTCACCGGCTCCAGATTTAT
CAGCAATAAACCAGCCAGCCGGAAGGGCCGAGCGCAGAAGTGGTCCTGCAACTTTATCCGCCTCCATCCA
GTCTATTAATTGTTGCCGGGAAGCTAGAGTAAGTAGTTCGCCAGTTAATAGTTTGCGCAACGTTGTTGCC
ATTGCTACAGGCATCGTGGTGTCACGCTCGTCGTTTGGTATGGCTTCATTCAGCTCCGGTTCCCAACGAT
CAAGGCGAGTTACATGATCCCCCATGTTGTGCAAAAAAGCGGTTAGCTCCTTCGGTCCTCCGATCGTTGT
CAGAAGTAAGTTGGCCGCAGTGTTATCACTCATGGTTATGGCAGCACTGCATAATTCTCTTACTGTCATG
CCATCCGTAAGATGCTTTTCTGTGACTGGTGAGTACTCAACCAAGTCATTCTGAGAATAGTGTATGCGGC
GACCGAGTTGCTCTTGCCCGGCGTCAACACGGGATAATACCGCGCCACATAGCAGAACTTTAAAAGTGCT
CATCATTGGAAAACGTTCTTCGGGGCGAAAACTCTCAAGGATCTTACCGCTGTTGAGATCCAGTTCGATG
TAACCCACTCGTGCACCCAACTGATCTTCAGCATCTTTTACTTTCACCAGCGTTTCTGGGTGAGCAAAAA
CAGGAAGGCAAAATGCCGCAAAAAAGGGAATAAGGGCGACACGGAAATGTTGAATACTCATACTCTTCCT
TTTTCAATATTATTGAAGCATTTATCAGGGTTATTGTCTCATGAGCGGATACATATTTGAATGTATTTAG
AAAAATAAACAAATAGGGGTTCCGCGCACATTTCCCCGAAAAGTGCCACCTGACGTCGGCAGTGAAAAAA
ATGCTTTATTTGTGAAATTTGTGATGCTATTGCTTTATTTGTAACCATTATAAGCTGCAATAAACAAGTT
AACAACAACAATTGCATTCATTTTATGTTTCAGGTTCAGGGGGAGGTGTGGGAGGTTTTTTAAAGCAAGT
AAAACCTCTACAAATGTGGTATGGCTGATTATGATCCTCTAGACTGCAGGGCTGTCGGCCGCGGCGGCCC
CCGTGGTGTGGAGTGCCCCTCAGTGCGGCGAGAGAGGTCCCGGCCTGAGATACATACTTCTTTACATTCC
ATAGCTTAGCAGGTCCATATGGGCATATAAAGAAGTATGTTTCCCAAGCAGGCAGTCTGCATGCAGTTCC
AAGACCCCGGGACGCCGCCCCGGTAGAAGCTGACCCCAGATCTGGGCCCCCGCGGCATATGACCGGTGAA
TTCTCCAGGCGATCTGACGGTTCACTAAACGAGCTCTGCTTATATAGGCCTCCCACCGTACACGCCACCT
CGACATACTCGAGTAGTTATTAATAGTAATCAATTACGGGGTCATTAGTTCATAGCCCATATATGG
Features (pLannotate 1.2.2; 15 found; start..end, strand, type, name):
      8..311     +  enhancer       CMV enhancer: human cytomegalovirus immediate early enhancer
    312..515     +  promoter       CMV promoter: human cytomegalovirus (CMV) immediate early promoter
    639..716     +  ncRNA          mir-144: Accession: RF00682 - microRNA mir-144
    776..1575    +  CDS            luciferase (fragment): firefly luciferase; luc+; enhanced luc+ version of the luciferase gene
   1627..1698    +  ncRNA          mir-451: Accession: RF00722 - microRNA mir-451
   1783..1866    +  CDS            large T antigen (fragment): large T antigen from SV40 (simian virus 40)
   1889..1970    +  polyA_signal   SV40 poly(A) signal: SV40 polyadenylation signal
   2152..2740    -  rep_origin     ori: high-copy-number ColE1/pMB1/pBR322/pUC origin of replication
   2911..3771    -  CDS            AmpR: β-lactamase; bla; confers resistance to ampicillin, carbenicillin, and related antibiotics
   3772..3876    -  promoter       AmpR promoter: bla
   3909..3990    -  polyA_signal   SV40 poly(A) signal: SV40 polyadenylation signal
   4013..4096    -  CDS            large T antigen (fragment): large T antigen from SV40 (simian virus 40)
   4172..4248    -  ncRNA          mir-1: Accession: RF00103 - mir-1 microRNA precursor family
   4372..4406    -  promoter       minimal CMV promoter (fragment): human cytomegalovirus (CMV) immediate early promoter
   4424..4476    +  enhancer       CMV enhancer (fragment): human cytomegalovirus immediate early enhancer
