[The description below was written by a language model from this plasmid's Addgene catalogue record and pLannotate feature annotations shown in this document.]
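Description:
pBI-CMV1-mir144[909 nt]~451-CMV2-mir1 is a mammalian expression plasmid built on the Clontech pBI-CMV1 bidirectional backbone, designed to co-express two human microRNA primary transcripts from a single vector. It is propagated in E. coli using a ColE1/pUC-type origin and is selected with ampicillin through the β-lactamase gene and its native promoter. The catalogue lists it as low copy, although the annotated origin is of the type usually described as high copy. No mammalian selection marker is annotated, which is consistent with use by transient transfection.

The sequenced 4,476-nt record shows a central CMV enhancer flanked by two divergent promoters. In one direction the full CMV immediate early promoter drives the miR-144~451 cluster, cloned between NotI and HindIII. The mir-144 and mir-451 hairpins are separated here by a roughly 800-nt fragment annotated as firefly luciferase (luc+). This fragment appears to serve as non-coding spacer that sets the inter-hairpin distance to the 909 nt named in the construct, although the record does not state this explicitly. In the opposite direction a minimal CMV promoter drives the miR-1-1 hairpin, cloned between BglII and PstI. Each transcription unit ends in an SV40 polyadenylation signal, and the short "large T antigen" fragments next to these signals are simply part of the SV40-derived terminator sequence.

Given the associated study on how microRNA clustering assists processing of suboptimal hairpins, the plasmid is likely used to test how the distance between neighbouring hairpins affects miR-451 processing. In that design miR-1-1 would plausibly serve as a co-expressed internal control, though the record does not assign it that role.
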