Addgene plasmid #164681: pBI-CMV1-mir144[909 nt]~451-CMV2-mir1
Purpose: Express miR-144[909 nt]~451 and miR-1-1 in mammalian cells
Depositing lab: David Bartel. Depositing organization: Whitehead Institute for Biomedical Research. Publication: MicroRNA Clustering Assists Processing of Suboptimal MicroRNA Hairpins through the Action of the ERH Protein. Fang W, Bartel DP. Mol Cell. 2020 Apr 16;78(2):289-302.e6. doi: 10.1016/j.molcel.2020.01.026. PubMed 32302541.
Backbone
  Vector backbone: pBI-CMV1
  Backbone manufacturer: Clontech
  Backbone size w/o insert (bp): 3114
  Vector type: Mammalian Expression
Growth in bacteria
  Bacterial resistance: Ampicillin, 100 μg/mL
  Growth temperature: 37°C
  Growth strain: DH5alpha
  Copy number: Low Copy
Gene/Insert 1
  Gene/Insert name: miR-144[909 nt]~451
  Species: H. sapiens (human)
  Entrez Gene: MIR144 (a.k.a. MIRN144, mir-144)
  Promoter: CMV
  Cloning method: Restriction Enzyme; 5′ cloning site NotI (not destroyed); 3′ cloning site HindIII (not destroyed)
  Sequencing primers: 5′ CAATGGGAGTTTGTTTTGGC
Gene/Insert 2
  Gene/Insert name: miR-1-1
  Species: H. sapiens (human)
  Entrez Gene: MIR1-1 (a.k.a. MIRN1-1, hsa-mir-1-1, miRNA1-1, mir-1-1)
  Promoter: CMV
  Cloning method: Restriction Enzyme; 5′ cloning site BglII (not destroyed); 3′ cloning site PstI (not destroyed)
  Sequencing primers: 5′ TGGGCTATGAACTAATGACC
Terms and licenses: Academic/Nonprofit Terms; Industry Terms: Not Available to Industry
How to cite: pBI-CMV1-mir144[909 nt]~451-CMV2-mir1 was a gift from David Bartel (Addgene plasmid # 164681 ; http://n2t.net/addgene:164681 ; RRID:Addgene_164681)
