>Addgene plasmid #164681 | pBI-CMV1-mir144[909 nt]~451-CMV2-mir1 | depositor partial sequence | sequence record 319856 | CAATGGGAGTTTGTTTTGGC
CTGGTTTAGTGAACCGTCAGATCCGCTAGGGATCCTCTAGTCAGCTGACGCGTGCTAGCGCGGCCGCGTT
CTGCCCCCAGCCCCTCACAGTGCTTTTCAAGCCATGCTTCCTGTGCCCCCAGTGGGGCCCTGGCTGGGAT
ATCATCATATACTGTAAGTTTGCGATGAGACACTACAGTATAGATGATGTACTAGTCCGGGCACCCCCAG
CTCTGGAGCCTGACAAGGAGGACAGGAGAGATGCTGCAAGCCCAAGGGTACCCTGGAAGATGGAACCGCT
GGAGAGCAACTGCATAAGGCTATGAAGAGATACGCCCTGGTTCCTGGAACAATTGCTTTTACAGATGCAC
ATATCGAGGTGGACATCACTTACGCTGAGTACTTCGAAATGTCCGTTCGGTTGGCAGAAGCTATGAAACG
ATATGGGCTGAATACAAATCACAGAATCGTCGTATGCAGTGAAAACTCTCTTCAATTCTTTATGCCGGTG
TTGGGCGCGTTATTTATCGGAGTTGCAGTTGCGCCCGCGAACGACATTTATAATGAACGTGAATTGCTCA
ACAGTATGGGCATTTCGCAGCCTACCGTGGTGTTCGTTTCCAAAAAGGGGTTGCAAAAAATTTTGAACGT
GCAAAAAAAGCTCCCAATCATCCAAAAAATTATTATCATGGATTCTAAAACGGATTACCAGGGATTTCAG
TCGATGTACACGTTCGTCACATCTCATCTACCTCCCGGTTTTAATGAATACGATTTTGTGCCAGAGTCCT
TCGATAGGGACAAGACAATTGCACTGATCATGAACTCCTCTGGATCTACTGGTCTGCCTAAAGGTGTCGC
CCTGCCTCATAGAACTGCCTGCGTGAGATTCTCGCATGCCAGAGATCCTATTTTTGGCAATCAAATCATT
C
